>Addgene plasmid #147829 | pAc5.1B-lambdaN-HA-DmCaf40-NFCVYAtoAAYYAF_W | depositor full sequence | sequence record 290276 | Full Sequence
CTTCAAGGAATTAATTCTATATTCTAAAAACACAAATGATACTTCTAAAAAAAATCATGAATGGCATCAA
CTCTGAATCAAATCTTTGCAGATGCACCTACTTCTCATTTCCACTGTCACATCATTTTTCCAGATCTCGC
TGCCTGTTATGTGGCCCACAAACCAAGACACGTTTTATGGCCATTAAAGCTGGCTGATCGTCGCCAAACA
CCAAATACATATCAATATGTACATTCGAGAAAGAAGCGATCAAAGAAGCGTCTTCGGGCGAGTAGGAGAA
TGCGGAGGAGAAGGAGAACGAGCTGATCTAGTATCTCTCCACAATCCAATGCCAACTGACCAACTGGCCA
TATTCGGAGCAATTTGAAGCCAATTTCCATCGCCTGGCGATCGCTCCATTCTTGGCTATATGTTTTTCAC
CGTTCCCGGGGCCATTTTCAAAGACTCGTCGGTAAGATAAGATTGTGTCACTCGCTGTCTCTCTTCATTT
GTCGAAGAATGCTGAGGAATTTCGCGATGACGTCGGCGAGTATTTTGAAGAATGAGAATAATTTGTATTT
ATACGAAAATCAGTTAGTGGAATTTTCTACAAAAACATGTTATCTATAGATAATTTTGTTGCAAAATATG
TTGACTATGACAAAGATTGTATGTATATACCTTTAATGTATTCTCATTTTCTTATGTATTTATAATGGCA
ATGATGATACTGATGATATTTTAAGATGATGCCAGACCACAGGCTGATTTCTGCGTCTTTTGCCGAACGC
AGTGCATGTGCGGTTGTTGTTTTTTGGAATAGTTTCAATTTTCGGACTGTCCGCTTTGATTTCAGTTTCT
TGGCTTATTCAAAAAGCAAAGTAAAGCCAAAAAAGCGAGATGGCAATACCAAATGCGGCAAAACGGTAGT
GGAAGGAAAGGGGTGCGGGGCAGCGGAAGGAAGGGTGGGGCGGGGCGTGGCGGGGTCTGTGGCTGGGCGC
GACGTCACCGACGTTGGAGCCACTCCTTTGACCATGTGTGCGTGTGTGTATTATTCGTGTCTCGCCACTC
GCCGGTTGTTTTTTTCTTTTTATCTCGCTCTCTCTAGCGCCATCTCGTACGCATGCTCAACGCACCGCAT
GTTGCCGTGTCCTTTATGCGTCATTTTGGCTCGAAATAGGCAATTATTTAAACAAAGATTAGTCAACGAA
AACGCTAAAATAAATAAGTCTACAATATGGTTACTTATTGCCATGTGTGTGCAGCCAACGATAGCAACAA
AAGCAACAACACAGTGGCTTTCCCTCTTTCACTTTTTGTTTGCAAGCGCGTGCGAGCAAGACGGCACGAC
CGGCAAACGCAATTACGCTGACAAAGAGCAGACGAAGTTTTGGCCGAAAAACATCAAGGCGCCTGATACG
AATGCATTTGCAATAACAATTGCGATATTTAATATTGTTTATGAAGCTGTTTGACTTCAAAACACACAAA
AAAAAAAATAAAACAAATTATTTGAAAGAGAATTAGGAATCGGACAGCTTATCGTTACGGGCTAACAGCA
CACCGAGACGAAATAGCTTACCTGACGTCACAGCCTCTGGAAGAACTGCCGCCAAGCAGAGAGAGAGAGA
AAAAGAGGGAGAGCAGCTTAGACCGCATGTGCTTGTGTGTGAGGCGTCTCTCTCTTCGTCTCCTGTTTGC
GCAAACGCATAGACTGCACTGAGAAAATCGATTACCTATTTTTTATGAATGAATATTTGCACTATTACTA
TTCAAAACTATTAAGATAGCAATCACATTCAATAGCCAAATACTATACCACCTGAGCGATGCAACGAAAT
GATCAATTTGAGCAAAAATGCTGCATATTTAGGACGGCATCATTATAGAAATGCTTCTTGCTGTGTACTT
TTCTCTCGTCTGGCAGCTGTTTCGCCGTTATTGTTAAAACCGGCTTAAGTTAGGTGTGTTTTCTACGACT
AGTGATGCCCCTACTAGAAGATGTGTGTTGCACAAATGTCCCTGAATAACCAATTTGAAGTGCAGATAGC
AGTAAACGTAAGCTAATATGAATATTATTTAACTGTAATGTTTTAATATCGCTGGACATTACTAATAAAC
CCACTATAAACACATGTACATATGTATGTTTTGGCATACAATGAGTAGTTGGGGAAAAAATGTGTAAAAG
CACCGTGACCATCACAGCATAAAGATAACCAGCTGAAGTATCGAATATGAGTAACCCCCAAATTGAATCA
CATGCCGCAACTGATAGGACCCATGGAAGTACACTCTTCATGGCGATATACAAGACACACACAAGCACGA
ACACCCAGTTGCGGAGGAAATTCTCCGTAAATGAAAACCCAATCGGCGAACAATTCATACCCATATATGG
TAAAAGTTTTGAACGCGACTTGAGAGCGGAGAGCATTGCGGCTGATAAGGTTTTAGCGCTAAGCGGGCTT
TATAAAACGGGCTGCGGGACCAGTTTTCATATCACTACCGTTTGAGTTCTTGTGCTGTGTGGATACTCCT
CCCGACACAAAGCCGCTCCATCAGCCAGCAGTCGTCTAATCCAGAGACCCCGGATCGGGGTACCAACATG
GACGCACAAACACGACGACGTGAGCGTCGCGCTGAGAAACAAGCTCAATGGAAAGCTGCAAACGGTGGAT
CTCCTCCACATATGGCTTACCCATACGATGTTCCAGATTACGCTCCTCCAAGCTTAATTAAGATGAGTGC
TCAACCGAGTCCGCATATGAATCCTCAGCAGCAGCAGCAGCAGCAACAGCAGCAGCAGCAGACCGAGCAG
GAGAAGGTGTACCAGTGGATCAATGAGCTGGCCCATCCGGACACGCGTGAAACCGCTCTGCTCGAGCTAA
GCAAGAAGCGTGAGACGGACCTGGCCCCCATGCTGTGGGCCAGCGCCGGGACCGCCTACGCCCTGTTGCA
GGAGATTTATAACATCTACCCATCGATAACGCCGCCCACTTTGACGGCCCACCAGTCGAACCGCGTGTGC
AACGCCCTGGCGCTGCTGCAGTGCGTCGCCTCGCACCCGGAGACTCGCACGGCCTTCCTGCAGGCCCAGA
TACCGCTGTACTTGTACCCTTTCTTGTCGACCACGTCCAAGACCAGGCCCTTCGAGTACTTGCGCCTGAC
CAGTTTGGGCGTGATTGGTGCTCTGGTCAAGACCGACGAACAGGAGGTGATCACCTTTCTGCTGACCACC
GAGATCGTGCCCCTTTGTCTGAGCATCATGGACAGCGGATCGGAGCTGAGCAAGACTGTGGCCACTTTCA
TCATCCAGAAGATCCTGCTCGATGAGTCGGGTCTGTCGTACATCTGCCAGACCGCCGAACGCTTTTCGCA
CGTGGCCATCACCCTGGGCAAAATGGTCATCCAGCTGGCGAAGGATCCATGCGCCCGGCTGTTGAAGCAT
GTGGTGCGCTGCTATCTGCGTCTTTCGGACAATACACGCGCTCGCAAGTTCCTGGGACAGTGTCTGCCCG
ATCAGCTGCGTGACGGCACCTTTGCGCTGTGCCTGCAAGAGGACAAGTCGACCAAGCAGTGGCTGCAGAT
GCTGCTCAAGAACCTGGAACTCGGCGCCACTCCGCAGCAGATCGGCATGTCGCCACTGGGCTCCTAGTCT
AGAGGGCCCGCGGTTCGAAGGTAAGCCTATCCCTAACCCTCTCCTCGGTCTCGATTCTACGCGTACCGGT
CATCATCACCATCACCATTGAGTTTAAACCCGCTGATCAGCCTCGACTGTGCCTTCTAAGGCCTGAGCTC
GCTGATCAGCCTCGATCGAGGATCCAGACATGATAAGATACATTGATGAGTTTGGACAAACCACAACTAG
AATGCAGTGAAAAAAATGCTTTATTTGTGAAATTTGTGATGCTATTGCTTTATTTGTAACCATTATAAGC
TGCAATAAACAAGTTAACAACAACAATTGCATTCATTTTATGTTTCAGGTTCAGGGGGAGGTGTGGGAGG
TTTTTTAAAGCAAGTAAAACCTCTACAAATGTGGTATGGCTGATTATGATCAGTCGACCGATGCCCTTGA
GAGCCTTCAACCCAGTCAGCTCCTTCCGGTGGGCGCGGGGCATGACTATCGTCGCCGCACTTATGACTGT
CTTCTTTATCATGCAACTCGTAGGACAGGTGCCGGCAGCGCTCTGGGTCATTTTCGGCGAGGACCGCTTT
CGCTGGAGCGCGACGATGATCGGCCTGTCGCTTGCGGTATTCGGAATCTTGCACGCCCTCGCTCAAGCCT
TCGTCACTGGTCCCGCCACCAAACGTTTCGGCGAGAAGCAGGCCATTATCGCCGGCATGGCGGCCGACGC
GCTGGGCTACGTCTTGCTGGCGTTCGCGACGCGAGGCTGGATGGCCTTCCCCATTATGATTCTTCTCGCT
TCCGGCGGCATCGGGATGCCCGCGTTGCAGGCCATGCTGTCCAGGCAGGTAGATGACGACCATCAGGGAC
AGCTTCAAGGATCGCTCGCGGCTCTTACCAGCCAGCAAAAGGCCAGGAACCGTAAAAAGGCCGCGTTGCT
GGCGTTTTTCCATAGGCTCCGCCCCCCTGACGAGCATCACAAAAATCGACGCTCAAGTCAGAGGTGGCGA
AACCCGACAGGACTATAAAGATACCAGGCGTTTCCCCCTGGAAGCTCCCTCGTGCGCTCTCCTGTTCCGA
CCCTGCCGCTTACCGGATACCTGTCCGCCTTTCTCCCTTCGGGAAGCGTGGCGCTTTCTCAATGCTCACG
CTGTAGGTATCTCAGTTCGGTGTAGGTCGTTCGCTCCAAGCTGGGCTGTGTGCACGAACCCCCCGTTCAG
CCCGACCGCTGCGCCTTATCCGGTAACTATCGTCTTGAGTCCAACCCGGTAAGACACGACTTATCGCCAC
TGGCAGCAGCCACTGGTAACAGGATTAGCAGAGCGAGGTATGTAGGCGGTGCTACAGAGTTCTTGAAGTG
GTGGCCTAACTACGGCTACACTAGAAGGACAGTATTTGGTATCTGCGCTCTGCTGAAGCCAGTTACCTTC
GGAAAAAGAGTTGGTAGCTCTTGATCCGGCAAACAAACCACCGCTGGTAGCGGTGGTTTTTTTGTTTGCA
AGCAGCAGATTACGCGCAGAAAAAAAGGATCTCAAGAAGATCCTTTGATCTTTTCTACGGGGTCTGACGC
TCAGTGGAACGAAAACTCACGTTAAGGGATTTTGGTCATGAGATTATCAAAAAGGATCTTCACCTAGATC
CTTTTAAATTAAAAATGAAGTTTTAAATCAATCTAAAGTATATATGAGTAAACTTGGTCTGACAGTTACC
AATGCTTAATCAGTGAGGCACCTATCTCAGCGATCTGTCTATTTCGTTCATCCATAGTTGCCTGACTCCC
CGTCGTGTAGATAACTACGATACGGGAGGGCTTACCATCTGGCCCCAGTGCTGCAATGATACCGCGAGAC
CCACGCTCACCGGCTCCAGATTTATCAGCAATAAACCAGCCAGCCGGAAGGGCCGAGCGCAGAAGTGGTC
CTGCAACTTTATCCGCCTCCATCCAGTCTATTAATTGTTGCCGGGAAGCTAGAGTAAGTAGTTCGCCAGT
TAATAGTTTGCGCAACGTTGTTGCCATTGCTGCAGGCATCGTGGTGTCACGCTCGTCGTTTGGTATGGCT
TCATTCAGCTCCGGTTCCCAACGATCAAGGCGAGTTACATGATCCCCCATGTTGTGCAAAAAAGCGGTTA
GCTCCTTCGGTCCTCCGATCGTTGTCAGAAGTAAGTTGGCCGCAGTGTTATCACTCATGGTTATGGCAGC
ACTGCATAATTCTCTTACTGTCATGCCATCCGTAAGATGCTTTTCTGTGACTGGTGAGTACTCAACCAAG
TCATTCTGAGAATAGTGTATGCGGCGACCGAGTTGCTCTTGCCCGGCGTCAACACGGGATAATACCGCGC
CACATAGCAGAACTTTAAAAGTGCTCATCATTGGAAAACGTTCTTCGGGGCGAAAACTCTCAAGGATCTT
ACCGCTGTTGAGATCCAGTTCGATGTAACCCACTCGTGCACCCAACTGATCTTCAGCATCTTTTACTTTC
ACCAGCGTTTCTGGGTGAGCAAAAACAGGAAGGCAAAATGCCGCAAAAAAGGGAATAAGGGCGACACGGA
AATGTTGAATACTCATACTCTTCCTTTTTCAATATTATTGAAGCATTTATCAGGGTTATTGTCTCATGAG
CGGATACATATTTGAATGTATTTAGAAAAATAAACAAATAGGGGTTCCGCGCACATTTCCCCGAAAAGTG
CCACCTGACGTCTAAGAAACCATTATTATCATGACATTAACCTATAAAAATAGGCGTATCACGAGGCCCT
TTCGT
Features (pLannotate 1.2.2; 10 found; start..end, strand, type, name):
     56..2568    +  promoter       Ac5 promoter: Drosophila melanogaster actin 5C promoter
   2588..2737    +  CDS            N (fragment): REGN_LAMBD - Experimental evidence at protein level: Swiss-Prot protein existence level 1. Plays a role as a transcriptional antitermination factor that allows the virus to initiate its lytic phase. Activates expression of the delayed viral early genes by modifying host RNA polymerase (RNAP) into a form that is resistant to termination signals. This antitermination function requires the host NusA protein which serves to stabilize the interaction between antitermination protein N and host RNA polymerase. From Escherichia phage lambda (Bacteriophage lambda).
   2795..3625    +  CDS            CNOT9 (fragment): CNOT9_HUMAN - Also known as RCD1, RQCD1. Experimental evidence at protein level: Swiss-Prot protein existence level 1. Component of the CCR4-NOT complex which is one of the major cellular mRNA deadenylases and is linked to various cellular processes including bulk mRNA degradation, miRNA-mediated repression, translational repression during translational initiation and general transcription regulation. Additional complex functions may be a consequence of its influence on mRNA expression. Involved in down- regulation of MYB- and JUN-dependent transcription. May play a role in cell differentiatio
   3660..3701    +  CDS            V5 tag: epitope tag from simian virus 5
   3801..3935    -  polyA_signal   SV40 poly(A) signal: SV40 polyadenylation signal
   3958..4042    -  CDS            large T antigen (fragment): large T antigen from SV40 (simian virus 40)
   4043..4513    +  CDS            TcR (fragment): tetracycline efflux protein; tet; confers resistance to tetracycline
   4557..5145    -  rep_origin     ori: high-copy-number ColE1/pMB1/pBR322/pUC origin of replication
   5316..6176    -  CDS            AmpR: β-lactamase; bla; confers resistance to ampicillin, carbenicillin, and related antibiotics
   6177..6281    -  promoter       AmpR promoter: bla
