[The description below was written by a language model from this plasmid's Addgene catalogue record and pLannotate feature annotations shown in this document.]
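Description:
pAc5.1B-lambdaN-HA-DmCaf40-NFCVYAtoAAYYAF_W is a 6,375 nt insect expression plasmid that produces a mutant form of the Drosophila melanogaster CCR4-NOT subunit Caf40 (Rcd-1, the fly orthologue of human CNOT9). The catalogue lists the backbone as unknown, although the name and the annotated parts point to a pAc5.1-type vector. It is maintained in E. coli through a ColE1/pUC-type origin and selected with ampicillin via the β-lactamase gene and its bla promoter. The record describes it as low copy even though the annotated origin is of the high-copy class. No selectable marker for insect cells is annotated. Short fragments matching a tetracycline resistance gene and SV40 large T antigen appear to be non-functional backbone remnants.

Expression is driven by the constitutive Drosophila actin 5C promoter and terminated by an SV40 polyadenylation signal. The open reading frame begins with a fragment of the bacteriophage lambda N protein, the peptide that binds BoxB RNA hairpins. According to the plasmid name, this is followed by an HA epitope, which the automated annotation did not detect, and then the Caf40 coding region, which was annotated by homology to human CNOT9. The insert carries the substitution set named NFCVYAtoAAYYAF; the "_W" suffix, together with the associated study on W-binding pockets in CNOT9, suggests these changes target the tryptophan-binding pockets, though the record does not say so explicitly. A vector-derived V5 tag lies downstream, and the record does not indicate whether it is in frame with the insert.

The lambdaN fusion suits tethering assays in Drosophila cultured cells, where the protein is recruited to a BoxB-containing reporter mRNA to test its effect on mRNA repression or decay. The mutant would typically be compared with wild-type Caf40.
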