Addgene plasmid #147829: pAc5.1B-lambdaN-HA-DmCaf40-NFCVYAtoAAYYAF_W
Purpose: Insect Expression of DmCaf40-NFCVYAtoAAYYAF
Depositing lab: Elisa Izaurralde. Depositing organization: Max Planck Institute for Developmental Biology. Publication: A DDX6-CNOT1 complex and W-binding pockets in CNOT9 reveal direct links between miRNA target recognition and silencing. Chen Y, Boland A, Kuzuoglu-Ozturk D, Bawankar P, Loh B, Chang CT, Weichenrieder O, Izaurralde E. Mol Cell. 2014 Jun 5;54(5):737-50. doi: 10.1016/j.molcel.2014.03.034. Epub 2014 Apr 24. PubMed 24768540.
Backbone
  Vector backbone: Unknown
  Vector type: Insect Expression
Growth in bacteria
  Bacterial resistance: Ampicillin, 100 μg/mL
  Growth temperature: 37°C
  Growth strain: DH5alpha
  Copy number: Low Copy
Gene/Insert
  Gene/Insert name: DmCaf40-NFCVYAtoAAYYAF
  Species: D. melanogaster (fly)
  Entrez Gene: Rcd-1 (a.k.a. Dmel_CG14213, CAF40, CG14213, Caf40, Dmel\CG14213, Drcd-1)
  Cloning method: Unknown
Terms and licenses: Academic/Nonprofit Terms; Industry Terms: Not Available to Industry
Depositor comments: ORF extracted from NCBI: NM_167675.1 Plasmids from this collection were made available to the research community and donated after the lab closed. Please note that the sequence provided by the depositing laboratory may be theoretical/predicted or based on Sanger sequencing results. There may be discrepancies between sequencing results obtained by Addgene and the depositor sequence. If an Addgene verified sequence is not available, please contact before placing your order to request that our lab fully sequence the plasmid.
How to cite: pAc5.1B-lambdaN-HA-DmCaf40-NFCVYAtoAAYYAF_W was a gift from Elisa Izaurralde (Addgene plasmid # 147829 ; http://n2t.net/addgene:147829 ; RRID:Addgene_147829)
